>Addgene plasmid #199626 | pCAG1.1-HA/Ppp1cc2 | addgene full sequence | sequence record 390938 | Addgene NGS Result
GAGCTCATCGATACTCGACATTGATTATTGACTAGTTATTAATAGTAATCAATTACGGGGTCATTAGTTC
ATAGCCCATATATGGAGTTCCGCGTTACATAACTTACGGTAAATGGCCCGCCTGGCTGACCGCCCAACGA
CCCCCGCCCATTGACGTCAATAATGACGTATGTTCCCATAGTAACGCCAATAGGGACTTTCCATTGACGT
CAATGGGTGGAGTATTTACGGTAAACTGCCCACTTGGCAGTACATCAAGTGTATCATATGCCAAGTACGC
CCCCTATTGACGTCAATGACGGTAAATGGCCCGCCTGGCATTATGCCCAGTACATGACCTTATGGGACTT
TCCTACTTGGCAGTACATCTACGTATTAGTCATCGCTATTACCATGGTCGAGGTGAGCCCCACGTTCTGC
TTCACTCTCCCCATCTCCCCCCCCTCCCCACCCCCAATTTTGTATTTATTTATTTTTTAATTATTTTGTG
CAGCGATGGGGGCGGGGGGGGGGGGGGGGCGCGCCAGGCGGGGCGGGGCGGGGCGAGGGGCGGGGCGGGG
CGAGGCGGAGAGGTGCGGCGGCAGCCAATCAGAGCGGCGCGCTCCGAAAGTTTCCTTTTATGGCGAGGCG
GCGGCGGCGGCGGCCCTATAAAAAGCGAAGCGCGCGGCGGGCGGGAGTCGCTGCGCGCTGCCTTCGCCCC
GTGCCCCGCTCCGCCGCCGCCTCGCGCCGCCCGCCCCGGCTCTGACTGACCGCGTTACTCCCACAGGTGA
GCGGGCGGGACGGCCCTTCTCCTCCGGGCTGTAATTAGCGCTTGGTTTAATGACGGCTTGTTTCTTTTCT
GTGGCTGCGTGAAAGCCTTGAGGGGCTCCGGGAGGGCCCTTTGTGCGGGGGGAGCGGCTCGGGGGGTGCG
TGCGTGTGTGTGTGCGTGGGGAGCGCCGCGTGCGGCTCCGCGCTGCCCGGCGGCTGTGAGCGCTGCGGGC
GCGGCGCGGGGCTTTGTGCGCTCCGCAGTGTGCGCGAGGGGAGCGCGGCCGGGGGCGGTGCCCCGCGGTG
CGGGGGGGGCTGCGAGGGGAACAAAGGCTGCGTGCGGGGTGTGTGCGTGGGGGGGTGAGCAGGGGGTGTG
GGCGCGTCGGTCGGGCTGCAACCCCCCCTGCACCCCCCTCCCCGAGTTGCTGAGCACGGCCCGGCTTCGG
GTGCGGGGCTCCGTACGGGGCGTGGCGCGGGGCTCGCCGTGCCGGGCGGGGGGTGGCGGCAGGTGGGGGT
GCCGGGCGGGGCGGGGCCGCCTCGGGCCGGGGAGGGCTCGGGGGAGGGGCGCGGCGGCCCCCGGAGCGCC
GGCGGCTGTCGAGGCGCGGCGAGCCGCAGCCATTGCCTTTTATGGTAATCGTGCGAGAGGGCGCAGGGAC
TTCCTTTGTCCCAAATCTGTGCGGAGCCGAAATCTGGGAGGCGCCGCCGCACCCCCTCTAGCGGGCGCGG
GGCGAAGCGGTGCGGCGCCGGCAGGAAGGAAATGGGCGGGGAGGGCCTTCGTGCGTCGCCGCGCCGCCGT
CCCCTTCTCCCTCTCCAGCCTCGGGGCTGTCCGCGGGGGGACGGCTGCCTTCGGGGGGGACGGGGCAGGG
CGGGGTTCGGCTTCTGGCGTGTGACCGGCGGCTCTAGCCTCTGCTAACCATGTTCATGCCTTCTTCTTTT
TCCTACAGCTCCTGGGCAACGTGCTGGTTATTGTGCTGTCTCATCATTTTGGCAAATCTAGAGGATCCGC
CGCCATGTACCCATACGATGTTCCAGATTACGCTGGGGGCGGGGAATTCATGGCGGATATCGACAAACTC
AACATCGACAGCATCATCCAACGGCTGCTGGAAGTGAGAGGGTCCAAGCCAGGCAAGAATGTCCAGCTCC
AGGAGAACGAGATCCGAGGACTCTGCCTGAAGTCTCGGGAGATCTTCCTCAGTCAGCCTATCCTTTTAGA
ACTTGAAGCACCACTCAAGATATGTGGTGACATCCACGGGCAGTACTATGATTTGCTCCGTCTGTTTGAA
TACGGTGGCTTTCCTCCAGAGAGCAACTATTTGTTTCTCGGGGACTATGTGGACAGGGGCAAGCAGTCCC
TGGAGACAATCTGCCTCTTGCTGGCCTACAAAATCAAGTATCCGGAGAACTTCTTTCTTCTCAGAGGGAA
CCACGAGTGCGCCAGCATCAATAGGATCTACGGATTTTATGATGAGTGTAAAAGAAGATACAACATTAAG
CTGTGGAAAACGTTCACAGACTGTTTTAACTGCTTGCCGATAGCAGCCATCGTGGACGAGAAGATATTCT
GCTGTCATGGAGGTTTATCACCAGATCTTCAATCTATGGAGCAGATTCGGCGAATTATGAGACCAACTGA
TGTACCAGATCAAGGTCTTCTTTGTGATCTTTTGTGGTCTGACCCCGATAAAGATGTCTTAGGCTGGGGT
GAAAATGACAGAGGAGTGTCCTTCACATTTGGTGCAGAAGTGGTTGCAAAATTTCTCCATAAGCATGATT
TGGATCTTATATGTAGAGCCCATCAGGTGGTTGAAGATGGCTATGAGTTTTTTGCAAAGAGGCAGTTAGT
CACTCTGTTTTCTGCACCCAACTACTGTGGCGAGTTTGACAATGCAGGCGCCATGATGAGTGTGGATGAG
ACCCTCATGTGTTCCTTCCAGATTTTAAAGCCTGCAGAGAAAAAGAAGCCCAACGCCACGAGACCTGTCA
CACCACCACGGGTTGGATCAGGCCTGAACCCGTCCATTCAGAAAGCTTCAAATTATAGAAACAACACTGT
CCTATACGAGTGAGTCGACGCGGCCGCCTCGAGACTCCTCAGGTGCAGGCTGCCTATCAGAAGGTGGTGG
CTGGTGTGGCCAATGCCCTGGCTCACAAATACCACTGAGATCTTTTTCCCTCTGCCAAAAATTATGGGGA
CATCATGAAGCCCCTTGAGCATCTGACTTCTGGCTAATAAAGGAAATTTATTTTCATTGCAATAGTGTGT
TGGAATTTTTTGTGTCTCTCACTCGGAAGGACATATGGGAGGGCAAATCATTTAAAACATCAGAATGAGT
ATTTGGTTTAGAGTTTGGCAACATATGCCCATATGCTGGCTGCCATGAACAAAGGTTGGCTATAAAGAGG
TCATCAGTATATGAAACAGCCCCCTGCTGTCCATTCCTTATTCCATAGAAAAGCCTTGACTTGAGGTTAG
ATTTTTTTTATATTTTGTTTTGTGTTATTTTTTTCTTTAACATCCCTAAAATTTTCCTTACATGTTTTAC
TAGCCAGATTTTTCCTCCTCTCCTGACTACTCCCAGTCATAGCTGTCCCTCTTCTCTTATGAAGATCCCT
CGACTTAATTAAGGTACCCAATTCGCCCTATAGTGAGTCGTATTACGCGCGCTCACTGGCCGTCGTTTTA
CAACGTCGTGACTGGGAAAACCCTGGCGTTACCCAACTTAATCGCCTTGCAGCACATCCCCCTTTCGCCA
GCTGGCGTAATAGCGAAGAGGCCCGCACCGATCGCCCTTCCCAACAGTTGCGCAGCCTGAATGGCGAATG
GG
[124 nt withheld, positions 3573-3696]
C
[91 nt withheld, positions 3698-3788]
A
[49 nt withheld, positions 3790-3838]
CCTTTGACGTTGGAGTCCACGTTCTTT
[37 nt withheld, positions 3866-3902]
ACCCTATCTCGGTCTATTCTTTTGATTTATAAGGGATTTTGCCGATTTCGGCCTATTGGTTAAAAAATGA
GCTGATTTAACAAAAATTTAACGCGAATTTTAACAAAATATTAACGCTTACAATTTAGGTGGCACTTTTC
GGGGAAATGTGCGCGGAACCCCTATTTGTTTATTTTTCTAAATACATTCAAATATGTATCCGCTCATGAG
ACAATAACCCTGATAAATGCTTCAATAATATTGAAAAAGGAAGAGTATGAGTATTCAACATTTCCGTGTC
GCCCTTATTCCCTTTTTTGCGGCATTTTGCCTTCCTGTTTTTGCTCACCCAGAAACGCTGGTGAAAGTAA
AAGATGCTGAAGATCAGTTGGGTGCACGAGTGGGTTACATCGAACTGGATCTCAACAGCGGTAAGATCCT
TGAGAGTTTTCGCCCCGAAGAACGTTTTCCAATGATGAGCACTTTTAAAGTTCTGCTATGTGGCGCGGTA
TTATCCCGTATTGACGCCGGGCAAGAGCAACTCGGTCGCCGCATACACTATTCTCAGAATGACTTGGTTG
AGTACTCACCAGTCACAGAAAAGCATCTTACGGATGGCATGACAGTAAGAGAATTATGCAGTGCTGCCAT
AACCATGAGTGATAACACTGCGGCCAACTTACTTCTGACAACGATCGGAGGACCGAAGGAGCTAACCGCT
TTTTTGCACAACATGGGGGATCATGTAACTCGCCTTGATCGTTGGGAACCGGAGCTGAATGAAGCCATAC
CAAACGACGAGCGTGACACCACGATGCCTGTAGCAATGGCAACAACGTTGCGCAAACTATTAACTGGCGA
ACTACTTACTCTAGCTTCCCGGCAACAATTAATAGACTGGATGGAGGCGGATAAAGTTGCAGGACCACTT
CTGCGCTCGGCCCTTCCGGCTGGCTGGTTTATTGCTGATAAATCTGGAGCCGGTGAGCGTGGGTCTCGCG
GTATCATTGCAGCACTGGGGCCAGATGGTAAGCCCTCCCGTATCGTAGTTATCTACACGACGGGGAGTCA
GGCAACTATGGATGAACGAAATAGACAGATCGCTGAGATAGGTGCCTCACTGATTAAGCATTGGTAACTG
TCAGACCAAGTTTACTCATATATACTTTAGATTGATTTAAAACTTCATTTTTAATTTAAAAGGATCTAGG
TGAAGATCCTTTTTGATAATCTCATGACCAAAATCCCTTAACGTGAGTTTTCGTTCCACTGAGCGTCAGA
CCCCGTAGAAAAGATCAAAGGATCTTCTTGAGATCCTTTTTTTCTGCGCGTAATCTGCTGCTTGCAAACA
AAAAAACCACCGCTACCAGCGGTGGTTTGTTTGCCGGATCAAGAGCTACCAACTCTTTTTCCGAAGGTAA
CTGGCTTCAGCAGAGCGCAGATACCAAATACTGTTCTTCTAGTGTAGCCGTAGTTAGGCCACCACTTCAA
GAACTCTGTAGCACCGCCTACATACCTCGCTCTGCTAATCCTGTTACCAGTGGCTGCTGCCAGTGGCGAT
AAGTCGTGTCTTACCGGGTTGGACTCAAGACGATAGTTACCGGATAAGGCGCAGCGGTCGGGCTGAACGG
GGGGTTCGTGCACACAGCCCAGCTTGGAGCGAACGACCTACACCGAACTGAGATACCTACAGCGTGAGCT
ATGAGAAAGCGCCACGCTTCCCGAAGGGAGAAAGGCGGACAGGTATCCGGTAAGCGGCAGGGTCGGAACA
GGAGAGCGCACGAGGGAGCTTCCAGGGGGAAACGCCTGGTATCTTTATAGTCCTGTCGGGTTTCGCCACC
TCTGACTTGAGCGTCGATTTTTGTGATGCTCGTCAGGGGGGCGGAGCCTATGGAAAAACGCCAGCAACGC
GGCCTTTTTACGGTTCCTGGCCTTTTGCTGGCCTTTTGCTCACATGTTCTTTCCTGCGTTATCCCCTGAT
TCTGTGGATAACCGTATTACCGCCTTTGAGTGAGCTGATACCGCTCGCCGCAGCCGAACGACCGAGCGCA
GCGAGTCAGTGAGCGAGGAAGCGGAAGAGCGCCCAATACGCAAACCGCCTCTCCCCGCGCGTTGGCCGAT
TCATTAATGCAGCTGGCACGACAGGTTTCCCGACTGGAAAGCGGGCAGTGAGCGCAACGCAATTAATGTG
AGTTAGCTCACTCATTAGGCACCCCAGGCTTTACACTTTATGCTTCCGGCTCGTATGTTGTGTGGAATTG
TGAGCGGATAACAATTTCACACAGGAAACAGCTATGACCATGATTACGCCAAGCGCGCAATTAACCCTCA
CTAAAGGGAACAAAAGCTG
Features (pLannotate 1.2.2; 18 found; start..end, strand, type, name):
     17..396     +  enhancer       CMV enhancer: human cytomegalovirus immediate early enhancer
    398..673     +  promoter       chicken β-actin promoter: No description available
    674..1688    +  intron         chimeric intron: chimera between introns from chicken β-actin and rabbit β-globin
   1758..1784    +  CDS            3xHA (fragment): three tandem HA epitope tags
   1800..2741    +  CDS            Ppp1cc: PP1G_MOUSE - Experimental evidence at protein level: Swiss-Prot protein existence level 1. [Isoform 2]: Required for normal male fertility. From Mus musculus (Mouse).
   2762..2905    +  CDS            HBB (fragment): HBB_BALAC - Experimental evidence at protein level: Swiss-Prot protein existence level 1. Involved in oxygen transport from the lung to the various peripheral tissues. From Balaenoptera acutorostrata (Common minke whale) (Balaena rostrata).
   2976..3031    +  polyA_signal   β-globin poly(A) signal: rabbit β-globin polyadenylation signal (Gil and Proudfoot, 1987)
   3387..3405    -  promoter       T7 promoter: promoter for bacteriophage T7 RNA polymerase
   3413..3568    +  CDS            lacZα (fragment): LacZα fragment of β-galactosidase; lacZ fragment
   3573..4001    +  rep_origin     f1 ori (sequence partly withheld): f1 bacteriophage origin of replication; arrow indicates direction of (+) strand synthesis
   4054..4158    +  promoter       AmpR promoter: bla
   4159..5019    +  CDS            AmpR: β-lactamase; bla; confers resistance to ampicillin, carbenicillin, and related antibiotics
   5190..5778    +  rep_origin     ori: high-copy-number ColE1/pMB1/pBR322/pUC origin of replication
   5961..6053    +  CDS            lacI (fragment): lac repressor; lacI; The lac repressor binds to the lac operator to inhibit transcription in E. coli. This inhibition can be relieved by adding lactose or isopropyl-β-D-thiogalactopyranoside (IPTG).
   6066..6087    +  protein_bind   CAP binding site: CAP binding activates transcription in the presence of cAMP. E. coli catabolite activator protein
   6102..6132    +  promoter       lac promoter: promoter for the E. coli lac operon
   6140..6156    +  protein_bind   lac operator: The lac repressor binds to the lac operator to inhibit transcription in E. coli. This inhibition can be relieved by adding lactose or isopropyl-β-D-thiogalactopyranoside (IPTG). lac repressor encoded by lacI
   6201..6219    +  promoter       T3 promoter: promoter for bacteriophage T3 RNA polymerase
