[The description below was written by a language model from this plasmid's Addgene catalogue record and pLannotate feature annotations shown in this document.]
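Description:
pCAG1.1-HA/Ppp1cc2 is a 6.2 kb mammalian expression plasmid built on the pCAG1.1 backbone for producing mouse PPP1CC2, an isoform of the protein phosphatase 1 gamma catalytic subunit, with an N-terminal HA epitope tag. It is propagated in E. coli using a high-copy ColE1/pUC-type origin and selected with ampicillin through the bla (AmpR) gene. The backbone also retains elements typical of a phagemid-style cloning vector: an f1 origin, flanking T3 and T7 promoters, and remnants of the lac promoter/operator, lacZα and lacI. None of these contribute to mammalian expression.

Expression is driven by the composite CAG promoter, annotated here as the CMV immediate-early enhancer, the chicken β-actin promoter and a chimeric chicken β-actin/rabbit β-globin intron, a combination that gives strong, broadly active transcription in mammalian cells. Downstream lies a short HA-coding segment; its annotation as a 27 nt fragment of 3xHA is consistent with a single HA tag. This is followed by the Ppp1cc coding sequence, recorded as a 1011 bp insert (mRNA variant X1) cloned between EcoRI and SalI sites that both remain intact. The annotation matches only about 940 nt to the reference protein, which likely reflects the isoform-specific C-terminal region. A β-globin-derived segment, auto-annotated as an HBB fragment, and the rabbit β-globin polyadenylation signal terminate the transcript.

The annotation notes that isoform 2 is required for normal male fertility, and the plasmid was deposited with a study of spermatid cytoplasmic elimination during spermiation. Its stated purpose is simply expression of HA-tagged PPP1CC2. The tag allows detection or pull-down with anti-HA antibodies, although the record does not specify particular assays.
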