Addgene plasmid #199626: pCAG1.1-HA/Ppp1cc2
Purpose: Expression vector of mouse PPP1CC2. HA tag at N-terminus.
Depositing lab: Masahito Ikawa. Depositing organization: The University of Osaka. Publication: TSKS localizes to nuage in spermatids and regulates cytoplasmic elimination during spermiation. Shimada K, Park S, Oura S, Noda T, Morohoshi A, Matzuk MM, Ikawa M. Proc Natl Acad Sci U S A. 2023 Mar 14;120(11):e2221762120. doi: 10.1073/pnas.2221762120. Epub 2023 Mar 7. PubMed 36881620.
Backbone
  Vector backbone: pCAG1.1
Growth in bacteria
  Bacterial resistance: Ampicillin, 100 μg/mL
  Growth temperature: 37°C
  Growth strain: DH5alpha
  Copy number: Unknown
Gene/Insert
  Gene/Insert name: Ppp1cc mRNA (variant X1)
  Species: M. musculus (mouse)
  Insert size (bp): 1011
  Entrez Gene: Ppp1cc (a.k.a. PP-1G, PP1, dis2m1)
  Promoter: CAG
  Tag / fusion protein: HA-tag (N terminal on insert)
  Cloning method: Restriction Enzyme; 5′ cloning site EcoRI (not destroyed); 3′ cloning site SalI (not destroyed)
  Sequencing primers: 5′ GTTCGGCTTCTGGCGTGTGA; 3′ ATAAATTTCCTTTATTAGCC
Terms and licenses: Academic/Nonprofit Terms; Industry Terms: Not Available to Industry
How to cite: pCAG1.1-HA/Ppp1cc2 was a gift from Masahito Ikawa (Addgene plasmid # 199626 ; http://n2t.net/addgene:199626 ; RRID:Addgene_199626)
